Addgene plasmid #90134: pT2-cryR;nrp1bCE1-basEgfp
Purpose: contains nrp1b enhancer sequence and a basal promoter driving expression of eGFP
Depositing lab: Nathan Lawson. Depositing organization: University of Massachusetts, Worcester. Publication: Robust Identification of Developmentally Active Endothelial Enhancers in Zebrafish Using FANS-Assisted ATAC-Seq. Quillien A, Abdalla M, Yu J, Ou J, Zhu LJ, Lawson ND. Cell Rep. 2017 Jul 18;20(3):709-720. doi: 10.1016/j.celrep.2017.06.070. PubMed 28723572.
Backbone
  Vector backbone: pDESTtol2pACrymCherry
  Backbone manufacturer: Addgene
  Vector type: Bacterial Expression
Growth in bacteria
  Bacterial resistance: Ampicillin, 100 μg/mL
  Growth temperature: 37°C
  Growth strain: DH5alpha
  Copy number: High Copy
Gene/Insert
  Gene/Insert name: nrp1bE1basEgfp
  Species: D. rerio (zebrafish)
  Tag / fusion protein: EGFP (C terminal on insert)
  Cloning method: Gateway Cloning
Terms and licenses: Academic/Nonprofit Terms; Industry Terms: Not Available to Industry
How to cite: pT2-cryR;nrp1bCE1-basEgfp was a gift from Nathan Lawson (Addgene plasmid # 90134 ; http://n2t.net/addgene:90134 ; RRID:Addgene_90134)
