[The description below was written by a language model from this plasmid's Addgene catalogue record and pLannotate feature annotations shown in this document.]
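Description:
pT2-cryR;nrp1bCE1-basEgfp is a zebrafish enhancer-reporter plasmid assembled by multisite Gateway cloning into the Tol2 destination backbone pDESTtol2pACrymCherry. Although catalogued as a bacterial expression vector, its design is that of a transgenesis construct that is only propagated in E. coli. It carries a high-copy ColE1/pUC-type origin and an ampicillin resistance gene (β-lactamase with its own promoter), together with pBluescript-derived remnants such as a lac promoter/operator, a T3 promoter and a partial M13 origin.

The payload lies between Gateway recombination scars. The roughly 600 bp interval between attB4 and attB1 carries no annotation and, given the purpose statement, most likely holds the zebrafish nrp1b enhancer element (CE1). Directly downstream of attB1 is a fragment annotated as a minimal TATA-box promoter with low basal activity, followed by the EGFP coding sequence and an SV40 polyadenylation signal, closed by attB2 and attB3. Because the basal promoter is weak on its own, EGFP expression should report the spatial and temporal activity of the linked enhancer.

A separate, oppositely oriented cassette encodes mCherry with an SV40 poly(A) signal. The backbone and plasmid names suggest it is a crystallin-driven red lens marker for identifying transgenic carriers, but its promoter is not annotated in the feature table. The Tol2 transposon arms are likewise not labelled. The hit to a medaka tyrosinase fragment probably reflects Tol2-associated sequence, since that transposon was isolated from the medaka tyrosinase locus. The associated publication concerns identifying developmentally active endothelial enhancers in zebrafish, consistent with use of this plasmid to test candidate enhancer activity in vivo.
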