Features (pLannotate 1.2.2; 26 found; start..end, strand, type, name):
    660..680     +  protein_bind   attB4: mutant version of attB; core recombination site for the Gateway® BP reaction BP Clonase™
   1276..1296    +  protein_bind   attB1: mutant version of attB; core recombination site for the Gateway® BP reaction BP Clonase™
   1306..1323    +  promoter       minP (fragment): minimal TATA-box promoter with low basal activity
   1382..2098    +  CDS            EGFP: EGFP is a basic (constitutively fluorescent) green fluorescent protein published in 1996, derived from Aequorea victoria. It is reported to be a rapidly-maturing weak dimer with moderate acid sensitivity.
   2099..2164    +  misc_feature   MCS: multiple cloning site
   2181..2265    +  CDS            large T antigen (fragment): large T antigen from SV40 (simian virus 40)
   2288..2409    +  polyA_signal   SV40 poly(A) signal: SV40 polyadenylation signal
   2419..2439    -  protein_bind   attB2: mutant version of attB; core recombination site for the Gateway® BP reaction BP Clonase™
   2466..2486    -  protein_bind   attB3: mutant version of attB; core recombination site for the Gateway® BP reaction BP Clonase™
   2490..2510    +  CDS            lacZα (fragment): LacZα fragment of β-galactosidase; lacZ fragment
   2526..2660    -  polyA_signal   SV40 poly(A) signal: SV40 polyadenylation signal
   2683..2766    -  CDS            large T antigen (fragment): large T antigen from SV40 (simian virus 40)
   3332..3372    -  misc_feature   MCS (fragment): pBluescript multiple cloning site
   3385..3403    -  promoter       T3 promoter: promoter for bacteriophage T3 RNA polymerase
   3448..3464    -  protein_bind   lac operator: The lac repressor binds to the lac operator to inhibit transcription in E. coli. This inhibition can be relieved by adding lactose or isopropyl-β-D-thiogalactopyranoside (IPTG). lac repressor encoded by lacI
   3472..3502    -  promoter       lac promoter: promoter for the E. coli lac operon
   3517..3538    -  protein_bind   CAP binding site: CAP binding activates transcription in the presence of cAMP. E. coli catabolite activator protein
   3551..3643    -  CDS            lacI (fragment): lac repressor; lacI; The lac repressor binds to the lac operator to inhibit transcription in E. coli. This inhibition can be relieved by adding lactose or isopropyl-β-D-thiogalactopyranoside (IPTG).
   3826..4414    -  rep_origin     ori: high-copy-number ColE1/pMB1/pBR322/pUC origin of replication
   4585..5445    -  CDS            AmpR: β-lactamase; bla; confers resistance to ampicillin, carbenicillin, and related antibiotics
   5446..5550    -  promoter       AmpR promoter: bla
   5576..5797    -  rep_origin     M13 ori (fragment) (sequence partly withheld): M13 bacteriophage origin of replication; arrow indicates direction of (+) strand synthesis
   5797..6084    +  CDS            tyr (fragment) (sequence partly withheld): TYRO_ORYLA - Also known as tyro. Experimental evidence at transcript level: Swiss-Prot protein existence level 2. This is a copper-containing oxidase that functions in the formation of pigments such as melanins and other polyphenolic compounds. From Oryzias latipes (Japanese rice fish) (Japanese killifish).
   6626..6747    -  polyA_signal   SV40 poly(A) signal: SV40 polyadenylation signal
   6770..6853    -  CDS            large T antigen (fragment): large T antigen from SV40 (simian virus 40)
   6873..7580    -  CDS            mCherry: mCherry is a basic (constitutively fluorescent) red fluorescent protein published in 2004, derived from Discosoma sp.. It is reported to be a very rapidly-maturing monomer with low acid sensitivity.
>Addgene plasmid #90134 | pT2-cryR;nrp1bCE1-basEgfp | addgene full sequence | sequence record 178699 | Addgene NGS Result
TGGTAACTCCTTACTGTAACTTATTGCACCTGATGAACAAAAGATGTGAACTGAACGCAAGTAGGAGGCT
AATAGAGGCTAGTACAGTACAAAGATCCCCAAATGATGTGTGCCGGCCTTAGTGGAGGCAGACCCCTGGT
TATATACCTGTGCTGCAGAAAGAGGGGCTTACAAATGGATCTCTCTGGAATGGCATTATCTCATGGTGGG
AACAGTGTTGTCAGCAGAATCAGCGGGGTGGACTCTGACCTGAGAATGACAGTCTAGCACTGAATGGCTC
AGACAATACTCTTGTGGCCAACTATCACCGGAAAATAAGTGCCTGCCAAAACAAACCAGACCAGATGAAG
CTACATGGCTGTAGAACGTCAGTATTTAATGTGTTGTGGCCACTTGGTTCACCAGATTTAAGAGCTAATT
TTTTTAAATATCACAGATAATCAATCGCTTTTTTTTTTCTTGACTGAAAAGCTTAGACTGGAAAATTCTT
TGAAAAAGTTTGCACTACAGAAAATAAATACATAACATCCTGCACTGAATGCACACTATTAATAGAAAAG
AGAGCATTATTGTAGGAAATGTATTGTATATGTACATTCTGTGCATTTCACAATTTTCTCGAGCAGGAAA
CAGCTATGACCATGATTACGCCAAGCTATCAACTTTGTATAGAAAAGTTGGGGATGTGCTGAAAATGTCT
CTAACGCACCTATGTGACGTGCTTTAACTAGGTTAACGATGGTGAACGGTCGGCACGGCTCATTAATAGG
CCTTCACGTCCACTTAAAGATGGCTCCATCAGAAAGAGAGGTAGAAGAGTCCTTGTAACGTCCTTCTCCC
TCGTTCCTCCATTTGTCTTCTAGTTTTATCTTGCTCAAGCTGAAGGGGAAGCCCTGCGCTGCGGGACCGC
CGCTGTTTTACCTTCGACCCACCGCTATATTTATCCCATTGTGCTGAACTAATTGCTGGTCTGACATCAC
CTCTTGAAGAAGGACAGCTGATGAACAAAGCATCTGCGGATTATTTTTAGTTTGTTCTTAAGACGGAGCT
TCAGGGACACACAGGCAGAGAGAGAGAGAGACAGGAAGTGCTCGTGCAGCTGGAGACAATGTTATCTTGG
TAGCAGGACAGGAAATGGGGTCCAATCACTTCCTGGGGCCTGAGAGCTTTGCTAAGACACTGGTTTGAGT
TCTGATCGGCTGTTTTTCCACCTCAAGGGTTTCAGCACAAGGGGGTTTGAGAAGTAGCTTTTTAGTGCTG
ATAATCAGATTTAGTCAAGTTTGTACAAAAAAGCAGGCTAGACTCTAGAGGGTATATAATGGATCTCGCG
TCTCAGCCTCACTTTGAGCTCCTCCACACGCTAGCGCTACCGGTCGCCACCATGGTGAGCAAGGGCGAGG
AGCTGTTCACCGGGGTGGTGCCCATCCTGGTCGAGCTGGACGGCGACGTAAACGGCCACAAGTTCAGCGT
GTCCGGCGAGGGCGAGGGCGATGCCACCTACGGCAAGCTGACCCTGAAGTTCATCTGCACCACCGGCAAG
CTGCCCGTGCCCTGGCCCACCCTCGTGACCACCCTGACCTACGGCGTGCAGTGCTTCAGCCGCTACCCCG
ACCACATGAAGCAGCACGACTTCTTCAAGTCCGCCATGCCCGAAGGCTACGTCCAGGAGCGCACCATCTT
CTTCAAGGACGACGGCAACTACAAGACCCGCGCCGAGGTGAAGTTCGAGGGCGACACCCTGGTGAACCGC
ATCGAGCTGAAGGGCATCGACTTCAAGGAGGACGGCAACATCCTGGGGCACAAGCTGGAGTACAACTACA
ACAGCCACAACGTCTATATCATGGCCGACAAGCAGAAGAACGGCATCAAGGTGAACTTCAAGATCCGCCA
CAACATCGAGGACGGCAGCGTGCAGCTCGCCGACCACTACCAGCAGAACACCCCCATCGGCGACGGCCCC
GTGCTGCTGCCCGACAACCACTACCTGAGCACCCAGTCCGCCCTGAGCAAAGACCCCAACGAGAAGCGCG
ATCACATGGTCCTGCTGGAGTTCGTGACCGCCGCCGGGATCACTCTCGGCATGGACGAGCTGTACAAGTC
CGGACTCAGATCTCGAGCTCAAGCTTCGAATTCTGCAGTCGACGGTACCGCGGGCCCGGGATCCACCGGA
TCTAGATAACTGATCATAATCAGCCATACCACATTTGTAGAGGTTTTACTTGCTTTAAAAAACCTCCCAC
ACCTCCCCCTGAACCTGAAACATAAAATGAATGCAATTGTTGTTGTTAACTTGTTTATTGCAGCTTATAA
TGGTTACAAATAAAGCAATAGCATCACAAATTTCACAAATAAAGCATTTTTTTCACTGCATTCTAGTTGT
GGTTTGTCCAAACTCATCAATGTATCTTAACGCGTACCCAGCTTTCTTGTACAAAGTGGGGCGCGCCTAC
GTAACTAGTCTCGAGCAACTTTATTATACATAGTTGATAATTCACTGGCCGTCGTTTTACGGTACCATCG
ATGATGATCCAGACATGATAAGATACATTGATGAGTTTGGACAAACCACAACTAGAATGCAGTGAAAAAA
ATGCTTTATTTGTGAAATTTGTGATGCTATTGCTTTATTTGTAACCATTATAAGCTGCAATAAACAAGTT
AACAACAACAATTGCATTCATTTTATGTTTCAGGTTCAGGGGGAGGTGTGGGAGGTTTTTTAAAGCAAGT
AAAACCTCTACAAATGTGGTATGGCTGATTATGATCCTCTAGATCAGATCTGCGAAGATACGGCCACGGG
TGCTCTTGATCCTGTGGCTGATTTTGGACTGTGCTGCTCGCAGCTGCTGATGAATCACATACTTCCTCCA
TTTTCTTCCACTGATTGACTGTTATAATTTCCCTAATTTCCAGGTCAAGGTGCTGTGCATTGTGGTAATA
GATGTGACATGACGTCACTTCCAAAGGACCAATGAACATGTCTGACCAATTTCATATAATGTGAAAACGA
TTTTCATAGGCAGAATAAATAACATTTAAATTAAACTGGGCATCAGCGCAATTCAATTGGTTTGGTAATA
GCAAGGGAAAATAGAATGAAGTGATCTCCAAAAAATAAGTACTTTTTGACTGTAAATAAAATTGTAAGGA
GTAAAAAGTACTTTTTTTTCTAAAAAAATGTAATTAAGTAAAAGTAAAAGTATTGATTTTTAATTGTACT
CAAGTAAAGTAAAAATCCCCAAAAATAATACTTAAGTACAGTAATCAAGTAAAATTACTCAAGTACTTTA
CACCTCTGGTTCTTGACCCCCTACCTTCAGCAAGCCCAGCAGATCCACTAGTTCTAGAGCGGCCGCCACC
GCGGTGGAGCTCCAGCTTTTGTTCCCTTTAGTGAGGGTTAATTGCGCGCTTGGCGTAATCATGGTCATAG
CTGTTTCCTGTGTGAAATTGTTATCCGCTCACAATTCCACACAACATACGAGCCGGAAGCATAAAGTGTA
AAGCCTGGGGTGCCTAATGAGTGAGCTAACTCACATTAATTGCGTTGCGCTCACTGCCCGCTTTCCAGTC
GGGAAACCTGTCGTGCCAGCTGCATTAATGAATCGGCCAACGCGCGGGGAGAGGCGGTTTGCGTATTGGG
CGCTCTTCCGCTTCCTCGCTCACTGACTCGCTGCGCTCGGTCGTTCGGCTGCGGCGAGCGGTATCAGCTC
ACTCAAAGGCGGTAATACGGTTATCCACAGAATCAGGGGATAACGCAGGAAAGAACATGTGAGCAAAAGG
CCAGCAAAAGGCCAGGAACCGTAAAAAGGCCGCGTTGCTGGCGTTTTTCCATAGGCTCCGCCCCCCTGAC
GAGCATCACAAAAATCGACGCTCAAGTCAGAGGTGGCGAAACCCGACAGGACTATAAAGATACCAGGCGT
TTCCCCCTGGAAGCTCCCTCGTGCGCTCTCCTGTTCCGACCCTGCCGCTTACCGGATACCTGTCCGCCTT
TCTCCCTTCGGGAAGCGTGGCGCTTTCTCATAGCTCACGCTGTAGGTATCTCAGTTCGGTGTAGGTCGTT
CGCTCCAAGCTGGGCTGTGTGCACGAACCCCCCGTTCAGCCCGACCGCTGCGCCTTATCCGGTAACTATC
GTCTTGAGTCCAACCCGGTAAGACACGACTTATCGCCACTGGCAGCAGCCACTGGTAACAGGATTAGCAG
AGCGAGGTATGTAGGCGGTGCTACAGAGTTCTTGAAGTGGTGGCCTAACTACGGCTACACTAGAAGAACA
GTATTTGGTATCTGCGCTCTGCTGAAGCCAGTTACCTTCGGAAAAAGAGTTGGTAGCTCTTGATCCGGCA
AACAAACCACCGCTGGTAGCGGTGGTTTTTTTGTTTGCAAGCAGCAGATTACGCGCAGAAAAAAAGGATC
TCAAGAAGATCCTTTGATCTTTTCTACGGGGTCTGACGCTCAGTGGAACGAAAACTCACGTTAAGGCATT
TTGGTCATGAGATTATCAAAAAGGATCTTCACCTAGATCCTTTTAAATTAAAAATGAAGTTTTAAATCAA
TCTAAAGTATATATGAGTAAACTTGGTCTGACAGTTACCAATGCTTAATCAGTGAGGCACCTATCTCAGC
GATCTGTCTATTTCGTTCATCCATAGTTGCCTGACTCCCCGTCGTGTAGATAACTACGATACGGGAGGGC
TTACCATCTGGCCCCAGTGCTGCAATGATACCGCGAGACCCACGCTCACCGGCTCCAGATTTATCAGCAA
TAAACCAGCCAGCCGGAAGGGCCGAGCGCAGAAGTGGTCCTGCAACTTTATCCGCCTCCATCCAGTCTAT
TAATTGTTGCCGGGAAGCTAGAGTAAGTAGTTCGCCAGTTAATAGTTTGCGCAACGTTGTTGCCATTGCT
ACAGGCATCGTGGTGTCACGCTCGTCGTTTGGTATGGCTTCATTCAGCTCCGGTTCCCAACGATCAAGGC
GAGTTACATGATCCCCCATGTTGTGCAAAAAAGCGGTTAGCTCCTTCGGTCCTCCGATCGTTGTCAGAAG
TAAGTTGGCCGCAGTGTTATCACTCATGGTTATGGCAGCACTGCATAATTCTCTTACTGTCATGCCATCC
GTAAGATGCTTTTCTGTGACTGGTGAGTACTCAACCAAGTCATTCTGAGAATAGTGTATGCGGCGACCGA
GTTGCTCTTGCCCGGCGTCAATACGGGATAATACCGCGCCACATAGCAGAACTTTAAAAGTGCTCATCAT
TGGAAAACGTTCTTCGGGGCGAAAACTCTCAAGGATCTTACCGCTGTTGAGATCCAGTTCGATGTAACCC
ACTCGTGCACCCAACTGATCTTCAGCATCTTTTACTTTCACCAGCGTTTCTGGGTGAGCAAAAACAGGAA
GGCAAAATGCCGCAAAAAAGGGAATAAGGGCGACACGGAAATGTTGAATACTCATACTCTTCCTTTTTCA
ATATTATTGAAGCATTTATCAGGGTTATTGTCTCATGAGCGGATACATATTTGAATGTATTTAGAAAAAT
AAACAAATAGGGGTTCCGCGCACATTTCCCCGAAAAGTGCCACCTAAATTGTAAGCGTTAATATTTTGTT
AAAATTCGCGTTAAATTTTTGTTAAATCAGCTCATTTTTTAACCAATAGGCCGAAATCGGCAAAATCCCT
TATAAATCAAAAGAATAGACCGAGATAGGGT
[37 nt withheld, positions 5702-5738]
AAAGAACGTGGACTCCAACGTCAAAGG
[32 nt withheld, positions 5766-5797]
GCTGGCTAAGAACTCATCAGCCTCCCCGGTCCATCTACCCACGTACCAATGCACCAATTGGCCACAATGA
CGGCTACTACATGGTGCCATTCCTTCCTCTTTATAGGAATGGAGACTACCTCCTGTCCAACAATGCTCTT
GGATACGAGTACGCCTACCTGTTGGACCCAGGTCATTGCACAACACCAGAAATGCCCTCTGATCTGCAAA
AGACGTGAATATCTGTTCAGACACCCATATCCACTCTGTTCCACACAGGTCAGAGGTTTGTCCAGGAGTT
CTTGACAGAGGTGTAAAAAGTACTCAAAAATTTTACTCAAGTGAAAGTACAAGTACTTAGGGAAAATTTT
ACTCAATTAAAAGTAAAAGTATCTGGCTAGAATCTTACTTGAGTAAAAGTAAAAAAGTACTCCATTAAAA
TTGTACTTGAGTATTAAGGAAGTAAAAGTAAAAGCAAGAAAGAAAACTAGAGATTCTTGTTTAAGCTTTT
AATCTCAAAAAACATTAAATGAAATGCATACAAGGTTTTATCCTGCTTTAGAACTGTTTGTATTTAATTA
TCAAACTATAAGACAGACAATCTAATGCCAGTACACGCTACTCAAAGTTGTAAAACCTCAGATTTAACTT
CAGTAGAAGCTGATTCTCAAAATTGTTAGTGTCAAGCCTAGCTCTTTTGGGGCTGAAAAGCAATCCTGCA
GTGCTGAAAAGCCTCTCACAGGCAGCCGATGCGGGAAGAGGTGTATTAGTCTTGATAGAGAGGCTGCAAA
TAGCAGGAAACGTGAGCAGAGACTCCCTGGTGTCTGAAACACAGGCCCATTTACGCCTTAAGATACATTG
ATGAGTTTGGACAAACCACAACTAGAATGCAGTGAAAAAAATGCTTTATTTGTGAAATTTGTGATGCTAT
TGCTTTATTTGTAACCATTATAAGCTGCAATAAACAAGTTAACAACAACAATTGCATTCATTTTATGTTT
CAGGTTCAGGGGGAGGTGTGGGAGGTTTTTTAAAGCAAGTAAAACCTCTACAAATGTGGTATGGCTGATT
ATGATCTAGAGTCGCGGCCGCTTTACTTGTACAGCTCGTCCATGCCGCCGGTGGAGTGGTGGCCCTCGGC
GCGCTCGTACTGTTCCACGATGGTGTAGTCCTCGTTGTGGGAGGTGATGTCCAGCTTGATGTTGACGTTG
TAGGCGCCGGGCAGCTGCACGGGCTTCTTGGCCTTGTAGGTGGTCTTGACCTCGGCGTCGTAGTGGCCGC
CGTCCTTCAGCTTCAGCCTCTGCTTGATCTCGCCCTTCAGGGCGCCGTCCTCGGGGTACATCCGCTCGGA
GGAGGCCTCCCAGCCCATGGTCTTCTTCTGCATTACGGGGCCGTCGGAGGGGAAGTTGGTGCCGCGCAGC
TTCACCTTGTAGATGAACTCGCCGTCCTGCAGGGAGGAGTCCTGGGTCACGGTCACCACGCCGCCGTCCT
CGAAGTTCATCACGCGCTCCCACTTGAAGCCCTCGGGGAAGGACAGCTTCAAGTAGTCGGGGATGTCGGC
GGGGTGCTTCACGTAGGCCTTGGAGCCGTACATGAACTGAGGGGACAGGATGTCCCAGGCGAAGGGCAGG
GGGCCGCCCTTGGTCACCTTCAGCTTGGCGGTCTGGGTGCCCTCGTAGGGGCGGCCCTCGCCCTCGCCCT
CGATCTCGAACTCGTGGCCGTTCACGGAGCCCTCCATGTGCACCTTGAAGCGCATGAACTCCTTGATGAT
GGCCATGTTGTCATCCTCGCCCTTGCTCACCATGGTGGCGACCGGTAATGTCAGACC
